>Addgene plasmid #75213 | Mouse NCKX5 (pcDNA3.1+) | depositor full sequence | sequence record 142861 | Mouse NCKX5 (pcDNA3.1+) sequence 7072 bps
GACGGATCGGGAGATCTCCCGATCCCCTATGGTCGACTCTCAGTACAATCTGCTCTGATGCCGCATAGTT
AAGCCAGTATCTGCTCCCTGCTTGTGTGTTGGAGGTCGCTGAGTAGTGCGCGAGCAAAATTTAAGCTACA
ACAAGGCAAGGCTTGACCGACAATTGCATGAAGAATCTGCTTAGGGTTAGGCGTTTTGCGCTGCTTCGCG
ATGTACGGGCCAGATATACGCGTTGACATTGATTATTGACTAGTTATTAATAGTAATCAATTACGGGGTC
ATTAGTTCATAGCCCATATATGGAGTTCCGCGTTACATAACTTACGGTAAATGGCCCGCCTGGCTGACCG
CCCAACGACCCCCGCCCATTGACGTCAATAATGACGTATGTTCCCATAGTAACGCCAATAGGGACTTTCC
ATTGACGTCAATGGGTGGACTATTTACGGTAAACTGCCCACTTGGCAGTACATCAAGTGTATCATATGCC
AAGTACGCCCCCTATTGACGTCAATGACGGTAAATGGCCCGCCTGGCATTATGCCCAGTACATGACCTTA
TGGGACTTTCCTACTTGGCAGTACATCTACGTATTAGTCATCGCTATTACCATGGTGATGCGGTTTTGGC
AGTACATCAATGGGCGTGGATAGCGGTTTGACTCACGGGGATTTCCAAGTCTCCACCCCATTGACGTCAA
TGGGAGTTTGTTTTGGCACCAAAATCAACGGGACTTTCCAAAATGTCGTAACAACTCCGCCCCATTGACG
CAAATGGGCGGTAGGCGTGTACGGTGGGAGGTCTATATAAGCAGAGCTCTCTGGCTAACTAGAGAACCCA
CTGCTTACTGGCTTATCGAAATTAATACGACTCACTATAGGGAGACCCAAGCTGGCTAGCGTTTAAACTT
AAGCTTGGTACCGAGCTCGGATCCACTAGTCCAGTGTGGTGGAATTCTGCAGATATCCAGCACAGTGGCG
GCCGCTCGAGGTCGACGGTATCGATAAGCTTGATATCGAATTCCCAAAGAGCACGCTGGAAATGCGGACA
AAATGGGGCCCAACTTGGACAAGGAGGGTCCTGCTGCTGGGGATCTTTTGGGTCTCTGCATACCTGCCTG
TCCGTGGTGTCTCCCTGCCCCCGCGCCTCCCAAGGGCCACAGGAAACAGCACGCAATGTGCTGTCTCTCC
AGCATCGGAGTTTCCCGAAGGGTTCTTCACCAAGCAGGAGAGCACGGATGGAGGTATCGTAATCTACTTC
CTCATTATCCTCTACATGTGCATGGCCATCTCCATCGTCTGCGACAAGTACTTCTTGCCCTCCCTGGAAA
TCATCAGTGACTCCCTTGGACTGTCGCAGGATGTTGCAGGTGCAACTTTCATGGCAGCTGGTAGCTCCGC
CCCTGAACTAGTTACCGCCTTCTTGGGTGTATTTATCACAAAGGGAGATATTGGTATCAGCACCATACTA
GGATCTGCAATTTATAATCTCCTCGGCATCTGTGCTGCCTGCGGCCTCCTGTCCAACATGGTTTCAACAC
TCTCCTGCTGGCCCCTCTTCCGAGACTGTGCAGTGTATGCAGTTAGTGTAGGAGCAGTTTTTGGCATAAT
ATTTGACAACCGAATTTACTGGTACGAAGGAGCAGGGCTGCTACTGATATATGGGCTCTATGTTCTGCTG
CTGTGTTTTGACACCACGATCAGCCGGCATGTCATGAAAACATGCAGTCCCTGTTGTCCCTGCCTTGCCA
GAGCTATGGAGGAGAGAATTGAACAGCAGACACTGTTGGGATGGGAGGATGAGAGCCAGCTCTTCATTCG
TCGCCAGTCAAGGACAGACAGTGGAATATTTCAGGAAGATTCCGGTTACTCCCAACTTTCTCTAAGCTTG
CATGGTCTTAGTCAGGTTTCTGAAGATCCACCAAGTGTTTTCAGCATGCCAGAAGCAGACTTAAGAAGAA
TTTTTTGGGTTCTCTCTCTTCCTATTATTACATTACTTGCTCTGACAACACCAGACTGCAGGAGAAAGTT
TTGGAAAAATTACTTTGTGATAACCTTTTTCATGTCTGCACTATGGATATCTGCATTCACATACATCCTA
GTTTGGATGGTCACAGTAACAGGGGAAACACTAGGGATCCCAGACACAGTGATGGGCCTTACTTTGTTGG
CAGCAGGGACAAGCATACCAGATACAGTCACAAGTGTGTTAGTTGCAAGAAAAGGTAAAGGAGACATGGC
TATATCTAACATCGTGGGATCCAATGTGTTTGATATGCTATGCCTAGGTCTTCCCTGGTTTATTAAGACT
GCATTTACGAATGCATCTGCTCCTATAGAAGTGAATAGCAAGGGACTCACATATATAACAATCTCTCTCA
ACATTTCAATTTTATTTCTGTTCTTAGCAGTTCATTTTAATGGCTGGAAACTAGACCGAAAGTTGGGGGT
GGTCTGCCTAGTGTTATACTTGGGACTTGCTACTTTATCAGTTCTATATGAAATTGGAATTATTGGAAAT
AATAGAATAAGGGGTTGTGGAGTTTGATATTTTTTAATAGTGTTATGTGGAAAGATGGAAGGAATTCCTG
CAGCCCGGGGGATCCACTAGTTCTAGAGCGGCCGCTCGAGTCTAGAGGGCCCGTTTAAACCCGCTGATCA
GCCTCGACTGTGCCTTCTAGTTGCCAGCCATCTGTTGTTTGCCCCTCCCCCGTGCCTTCCTTGACCCTGG
AAGGTGCCACTCCCACTGTCCTTTCCTAATAAAATGAGGAAATTGCATCGCATTGTCTGAGTAGGTGTCA
TTCTATTCTGGGGGGTGGGGTGGGGCAGGACAGCAAGGGGGAGGATTGGGAAGACAATAGCAGGCATGCT
GGGGATGCGGTGGGCTCTATGGCTTCTGAGGCGGAAAGAACCAGCTGGGGCTCTAGGGGGTATCCCC
[124 nt withheld, positions 2938-3061]
C
[32 nt withheld, positions 3063-3094]
CA
[57 nt withheld, positions 3097-3153]
A
[49 nt withheld, positions 3155-3203]
CCTTTGACGTTGGAGTCCACGTTCTTT
[37 nt withheld, positions 3231-3267]
ACCCTATCTCGGTCTATTCTTTTGATTTATAAGGGATTTTGGGGATTTCGGCCTATTGGTTAAAAAATGA
GCTGATTTAACAAAAATTTAACGCGAATTAATTCTGTGGAATGTGTGTCAGTTAGGGTGTGGAAAGTCCC
CAGGCTCCCCAGGCAGGCAGAAGTATGCAAAGCATGCATCTCAATTAGTCAGCAACCAGGTGTGGAAAGT
CCCCAGGCTCCCCAGCAGGCAGAAGTATGCAAAGCATGCATCTCAATTAGTCAGCAACCATAGTCCCGCC
CCTAACTCCGCCCATCCCGCCCCTAACTCCGCCCAGTTCCGCCCATTCTCCGCCCCATGGCTGACTAATT
TTTTTTATTTATGCAGAGGCCGAGGCCGCCTCTGCCTCTGAGCTATTCCAGAAGTAGTGAGGAGGCTTTT
TTGGAGGCCTAGGCTTTTGCAAAAAGCTCCCGGGAGCTTGTATATCCATTTTCGGATCTGATCAAGAGAC
AGGATGAGGATCGTTTCGCATGATTGAACAAGATGGATTGCACGCAGGTTCTCCGGCCGCTTGGGTGGAG
AGGCTATTCGGCTATGACTGGGCACAACAGACAATCGGCTGCTCTGATGCCGCCGTGTTCCGGCTGTCAG
CGCAGGGGCGCCCGGTTCTTTTTGTCAAGACCGACCTGTCCGGTGCCCTGAATGAACTGCAGGACGAGGC
AGCGCGGCTATCGTGGCTGGCCACGACGGGCGTTCCTTGCGCAGCTGTGCTCGACGTTGTCACTGAAGCG
GGAAGGGACTGGCTGCTATTGGGCGAAGTGCCGGGGCAGGATCTCCTGTCATCTCACCTTGCTCCTGCCG
AGAAAGTATCCATCATGGCTGATGCAATGCGGCGGCTGCATACGCTTGATCCGGCTACCTGCCCATTCGA
CCACCAAGCGAAACATCGCATCGAGCGAGCACGTACTCGGATGGAAGCCGGTCTTGTCGATCAGGATGAT
CTGGACGAAGAGCATCAGGGGCTCGCGCCAGCCGAACTGTTCGCCAGGCTCAAGGCGCGCATGCCCGACG
GCGAGGATCTCGTCGTGACCCATGGCGATGCCTGCTTGCCGAATATCATGGTGGAAAATGGCCGCTTTTC
TGGATTCATCGACTGTGGCCGGCTGGGTGTGGCGGACCGCTATCAGGACATAGCGTTGGCTACCCGTGAT
ATTGCTGAAGAGCTTGGCGGCGAATGGGCTGACCGCTTCCTCGTGCTTTACGGTATCGCCGCTCCCGATT
CGCAGCGCATCGCCTTCTATCGCCTTCTTGACGAGTTCTTCTGAGCGGGACTCTGGGGTTCGAAATGACC
GACCAAGCGACGCCCAACCTGCCATCACGAGATTTCGATTCCACCGCCGCCTTCTATGAAAGGTTGGGCT
TCGGAATCGTTTTCCGGGACGCCGGCTGGATGATCCTCCAGCGCGGGGATCTCATGCTGGAGTTCTTCGC
CCACCCCAACTTGTTTATTGCAGCTTATAATGGTTACAAATAAAGCAATAGCATCACAAATTTCACAAAT
AAAGCATTTTTTTCACTGCATTCTAGTTGTGGTTTGTCCAAACTCATCAATGTATCTTATCATGTCTGTA
TACCGTCGACCTCTAGCTAGAGCTTGGCGTAATCATGGTCATAGCTGTTTCCTGTGTGAAATTGTTATCC
GCTCACAATTCCACACAACATACGAGCCGGAAGCATAAAGTGTAAAGCCTGGGGTGCCTAATGAGTGAGC
TAACTCACATTAATTGCGTTGCGCTCACTGCCCGCTTTCCAGTCGGGAAACCTGTCGTGCCAGCTGCATT
AATGAATCGGCCAACGCGCGGGGAGAGGCGGTTTGCGTATTGGGCGCTCTTCCGCTTCCTCGCTCACTGA
CTCGCTGCGCTCGGTCGTTCGGCTGCGGCGAGCGGTATCAGCTCACTCAAAGGCGGTAATACGGTTATCC
ACAGAATCAGGGGATAACGCAGGAAAGAACATGTGAGCAAAAGGCCAGCAAAAGGCCAGGAACCGTAAAA
AGGCCGCGTTGCTGGCGTTTTTCCATAGGCTCCGCCCCCCTGACGAGCATCACAAAAATCGACGCTCAAG
TCAGAGGTGGCGAAACCCGACAGGACTATAAAGATACCAGGCGTTTCCCCCTGGAAGCTCCCTCGTGCGC
TCTCCTGTTCCGACCCTGCCGCTTACCGGATACCTGTCCGCCTTTCTCCCTTCGGGAAGCGTGGCGCTTT
CTCAATGCTCACGCTGTAGGTATCTCAGTTCGGTGTAGGTCGTTCGCTCCAAGCTGGGCTGTGTGCACGA
ACCCCCCGTTCAGCCCGACCGCTGCGCCTTATCCGGTAACTATCGTCTTGAGTCCAACCCGGTAAGACAC
GACTTATCGCCACTGGCAGCAGCCACTGGTAACAGGATTAGCAGAGCGAGGTATGTAGGCGGTGCTACAG
AGTTCTTGAAGTGGTGGCCTAACTACGGCTACACTAGAAGGACAGTATTTGGTATCTGCGCTCTGCTGAA
GCCAGTTACCTTCGGAAAAAGAGTTGGTAGCTCTTGATCCGGCAAACAAACCACCGCTGGTAGCGGTGGT
TTTTTTGTTTGCAAGCAGCAGATTACGCGCAGAAAAAAAGGATCTCAAGAAGATCCTTTGATCTTTTCTA
CGGGGTCTGACGCTCAGTGGAACGAAAACTCACGTTAAGGGATTTTGGTCATGAGATTATCAAAAAGGAT
CTTCACCTAGATCCTTTTAAATTAAAAATGAAGTTTTAAATCAATCTAAAGTATATATGAGTAAACTTGG
TCTGACAGTTACCAATGCTTAATCAGTGAGGCACCTATCTCAGCGATCTGTCTATTTCGTTCATCCATAG
TTGCCTGACTCCCCGTCGTGTAGATAACTACGATACGGGAGGGCTTACCATCTGGCCCCAGTGCTGCAAT
GATACCGCGAGACCCACGCTCACCGGCTCCAGATTTATCAGCAATAAACCAGCCAGCCGGAAGGGCCGAG
CGCAGAAGTGGTCCTGCAACTTTATCCGCCTCCATCCAGTCTATTAATTGTTGCCGGGAAGCTAGAGTAA
GTAGTTCGCCAGTTAATAGTTTGCGCAACGTTGTTGCCATTGCTACAGGCATCGTGGTGTCACGCTCGTC
GTTTGGTATGGCTTCATTCAGCTCCGGTTCCCAACGATCAAGGCGAGTTACATGATCCCCCATGTTGTGC
AAAAAAGCGGTTAGCTCCTTCGGTCCTCCGATCGTTGTCAGAAGTAAGTTGGCCGCAGTGTTATCACTCA
TGGTTATGGCAGCACTGCATAATTCTCTTACTGTCATGCCATCCGTAAGATGCTTTTCTGTGACTGGTGA
GTACTCAACCAAGTCATTCTGAGAATAGTGTATGCGGCGACCGAGTTGCTCTTGCCCGGCGTCAATACGG
GATAATACCGCGCCACATAGCAGAACTTTAAAAGTGCTCATCATTGGAAAACGTTCTTCGGGGCGAAAAC
TCTCAAGGATCTTACCGCTGTTGAGATCCAGTTCGATGTAACCCACTCGTGCACCCAACTGATCTTCAGC
ATCTTTTACTTTCACCAGCGTTTCTGGGTGAGCAAAAACAGGAAGGCAAAATGCCGCAAAAAAGGGAATA
AGGGCGACACGGAAATGTTGAATACTCATACTCTTCCTTTTTCAATATTATTGAAGCATTTATCAGGGTT
ATTGTCTCATGAGCGGATACATATTTGAATGTATTTAGAAAAATAAACAAATAGGGGTTCCGCGCACATT
TCCCCGAAAAGTGCCACCTGACGTC
Features (pLannotate 1.2.2; 22 found; start..end, strand, type, name):
     36..80      -  misc_feature   bom (fragment): basis of mobility region from pBR322
    235..614     +  enhancer       CMV enhancer: human cytomegalovirus immediate early enhancer
    615..818     +  promoter       CMV promoter: human cytomegalovirus (CMV) immediate early promoter
    814..847     +  LTR            5' LTR (truncated) (fragment): truncated 5' long terminal repeat (LTR) from HIV-1
    863..881     +  promoter       T7 promoter: promoter for bacteriophage T7 RNA polymerase
    985..1024    -  misc_feature   MCS (fragment): pBluescript multiple cloning site
   1042..2544    +  CDS            Slc24a5: NCKX5_MOUSE - Also known as Nckx5. Experimental evidence at transcript level: Swiss-Prot protein existence level 2. Cation exchanger involved in pigmentation, possibly by participating in ion transport in melanosomes. Predominant sodium- Calcium exchanger in melanocytes. Probably transports 1 Ca(2+) and 1 K(+) to the melanosome in exchange for 4 cytoplasmic Na(+) (By similarity). From Mus musculus (Mouse).
   2582..2625    -  misc_feature   MCS (fragment): pBluescript multiple cloning site
   2668..2892    +  polyA_signal   bGH poly(A) signal: bovine growth hormone polyadenylation signal
   2896..2917    +  promoter       SV40 promoter (fragment): SV40 enhancer and early promoter
   2938..3366    +  rep_origin     f1 ori (sequence partly withheld): f1 bacteriophage origin of replication; arrow indicates direction of (+) strand synthesis
   3380..3710    +  promoter       SV40 promoter: SV40 enhancer and early promoter
   3777..4568    +  CDS            neo: KKA2_KLEPN - Also known as kan, nptII. Experimental evidence at protein level: Swiss-Prot protein existence level 1. Resistance to kanamycin, neomycin, paromomycin, ribostamycin, butirosin and gentamicin B. From Klebsiella pneumoniae.
   4592..4750    +  CDS            ble (fragment): BLE_KLEPN - Experimental evidence at protein level: Swiss-Prot protein existence level 1. Binding protein with a strong affinity to the bleomycin family of antibiotics. Binds to CL990; an antimitotic-antibiotic compound. From Klebsiella pneumoniae.
   4745..4866    +  polyA_signal   SV40 poly(A) signal: SV40 polyadenylation signal
   4939..4955    -  protein_bind   lac operator: The lac repressor binds to the lac operator to inhibit transcription in E. coli. This inhibition can be relieved by adding lactose or isopropyl-β-D-thiogalactopyranoside (IPTG). lac repressor encoded by lacI
   4963..4993    -  promoter       lac promoter: promoter for the E. coli lac operon
   5008..5029    -  protein_bind   CAP binding site: CAP binding activates transcription in the presence of cAMP. E. coli catabolite activator protein
   5042..5134    -  CDS            lacI (fragment): lac repressor; lacI; The lac repressor binds to the lac operator to inhibit transcription in E. coli. This inhibition can be relieved by adding lactose or isopropyl-β-D-thiogalactopyranoside (IPTG).
   5317..5905    -  rep_origin     ori: high-copy-number ColE1/pMB1/pBR322/pUC origin of replication
   6076..6936    -  CDS            AmpR: β-lactamase; bla; confers resistance to ampicillin, carbenicillin, and related antibiotics
   6937..7041    -  promoter       AmpR promoter: bla
