[The description below was written by a language model from this plasmid's Addgene catalogue record and pLannotate feature annotations shown in this document.]
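Description:
Mouse NCKX5 (pcDNA3.1+) is a 7,072 bp mammalian expression plasmid carrying the mouse Slc24a5 cDNA in the pcDNA3.1+ backbone. It is maintained in E. coli through a high-copy ColE1/pUC-type origin and selected with ampicillin via the β-lactamase gene and its native promoter. An f1 phage origin is also present, which in principle allows single-stranded DNA production. For mammalian cells, a second cassette places the neomycin phosphotransferase gene under the SV40 enhancer/early promoter with an SV40 polyadenylation signal, so stably transfected cells can be selected with G418.

The payload is the complete Slc24a5 coding sequence (about 1.5 kb), driven by the human cytomegalovirus immediate-early enhancer and promoter and terminated by the bovine growth hormone polyadenylation signal. A T7 promoter sits between the CMV promoter and the insert, offering the option of in vitro transcription. Short fragments of pBluescript polylinker flank the coding region, suggesting the cDNA was transferred from a Bluescript-type clone, although the cloning method is recorded as unknown. No epitope tag or reporter is annotated. Several other small annotations (fragments of an HIV-1 LTR, ble, lacI, bom and an extra SV40 promoter piece) are short partial matches and most likely backbone remnants rather than functional elements.

NCKX5 is a potassium-dependent sodium/calcium exchanger that is the predominant exchanger of this type in melanocytes and is implicated in pigmentation, possibly through ion transport in melanosomes. The stated purpose is mammalian expression of SLC24A5, by transient transfection or in G418-selected stable lines.
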