Addgene plasmid #75213: Mouse NCKX5 (pcDNA3.1+)
Purpose: Mammalian expression of SLC24A5
Depositing lab: Jonathan Lytton.
Backbone
  Vector backbone: pcDNA3.1+
  Vector type: Mammalian Expression
  Selectable markers: Neomycin (select with G418)
Growth in bacteria
  Bacterial resistance: Ampicillin, 100 μg/mL
  Growth temperature: 37°C
  Growth strain: DH5alpha
  Copy number: High Copy
Gene/Insert
  Gene/Insert name: SLC24A5 (alt name: NCKX5)
  Species: M. musculus (mouse)
  Entrez Gene: Slc24a5 (a.k.a. F630045L20Rik, JSX, NCKX5, NCX5, Oca6)
  Promoter: CMV
  Cloning method: Unknown
  Sequencing primers: 5′ CMV-F; 3′ BGH-rev
Terms and licenses: Academic/Nonprofit Terms; Industry Terms: Not Available to Industry
How to cite: Mouse NCKX5 (pcDNA3.1+) was a gift from Jonathan Lytton (Addgene plasmid # 75213 ; http://n2t.net/addgene:75213 ; RRID:Addgene_75213)
