>Addgene plasmid #75213 | Mouse NCKX5 (pcDNA3.1+) | addgene partial sequence | sequence record 147893 | CMV-F 5'-CGCAAATGGGCGGTAGGCGTG-3'
CAGAGCTCTCTGGCTAACTAGAGAACCCACTGCTTACTGGCTTATCGAAATTAATACGACTCACTATAGG
GAGACCCAAGCTGGCTAGCGTTTAAACTTAAGCTTGGTACCGAGCTCGGATCCACTAGTCCAGTGTGGTG
GAATTCTGCAGATATCCAGCACAGTGGCGGCCGCTCGAGGTCGACGGTATCGATAAGCTTGATATCGAAT
TCCCAAAGAGCACGCTGGAAATGCGGACAAAATGGGGCCCAACTTGGACAAGGAGGGTCCTGCTGCTGGG
GATCTTTTGGGTCTCTGCATACCTGCCTGTCCGTGGTGTCTCCCTGCCCCCGCGCCTCCCAAGGGCCACA
GGAAACAGCACGCAATGTGCTGTCTCTCCAGCATCGGAGTTTCCCGAAGGGTTCTTCACCAAGCAGGAGA
GCACGGATGGAGGTATCGTAATCTACTTCCTCATTATCCTCTACATGTGCATGGCCATCTCCATCGTCTG
CGACAAGTACTTCTTGCCCTCCCTGGAAATCATCAGTGACTCCCTTGGACTGTCGCAGGATGTTGCAGGT
GCAACTTTCATGGCAGCTGGTAGCTCCGCCCCTGAACTAGTTACCGCCTTCTTGGGTGTATTTATCACAA
AGGGAGATATTGGTATCAGCACCATACTAGGATCTGCAATTTATAATCTCCTCGGCATCTGTGCTGCCTG
CGGCCTCCTGTCCAACATGGTTTCAACACTCTCCTGCTGGCCCCTCTTCCGAGACTGTGCAGTGTATGCA
GTTAGTGTAGGAGCAGTTTTTGGCATAATATTTGACAACCGAATTTACTGGTACGAAGGAGCAGGGCTGC
TACTGATATATGGGCTCTATGTTCTGCTGCTGTGTTTTGACACCACGATCAGCCGGCATGTCATGAAAAC
ATGCAGTCCCTGTTGTCCCTGCCTTGCCAGAGCTATGGAGGAGAGAATTGAACAGCAGACACTGTTGGGA
TGGGAGGATGAGAGCCAGCTCTTCATTCGTCGCCAGTCAAGGACAGACAGTG
