>Addgene plasmid #75213 | Mouse NCKX5 (pcDNA3.1+) | addgene partial sequence | sequence record 147894 | BGH-rev 5'-TAGAAGGCACAGTCGAGG-3'
TAGAACTAGTGGATCCCCCGGGCTGCAGGAATTCCTTCCATCTTTCCACATAACACTATTAAAAAATATC
AAACTCCACAACCCCTTATTCTATTATTTCCAATAATTCCAATTTCATATAGAACTGATAAAGTAGCAAG
TCCCAAGTATAACACTAGGCAGACCACCCCCAACTTTCGGTCTAGTTTCCAGCCATTAAAATGAACTGCT
AAGAACAGAAATAAAATTGAAATGTTGAGAGAGATTGTTATATATGTGAGTCCCTTGCTATTCACTTCTA
TAGGAGCAGATGCATTCGTAAATGCAGTCTTAATAAACCAGGGAAGACCTAGGCATAGCATATCAAACAC
ATTGGATCCCACGATGTTAGATATAGCCATGTCTCCTTTACCTTTTCTTGCAACTAACACACTTGTGACT
GTATCTGGTATGCTTGTCCCTGCTGCCAACAAAGTAAGGCCCATCACTGTGTCTGGGATCCCTAGTGTTT
CCCCTGTTACTGTGACCATCCAAACTAGGATGTATGTGAATGCAGATATCCATAGTGCAGACATGAAAAA
GGTTATCACAAAGTAATTTTTCCAAAACTTTCTCCTGCAGTCTGGTGTTGTCAGAGCAAGTAATGTAATA
ATAGGAAGAGAGAGAACCCAAAAAATTCTTCTTAAGTCTGCTTCTGGCATGCTGAAAACACTTGGTGGAT
CTTCAGAAACCTGACTAAGACCATGCAAGCTTAGAGAAAGTTGGGAGTAACCGGAATCTTCCTGAAATAT
TCCACTGTCTGTCCTTGACTGGCGACGAATGAAGAGCTGGCTCTCATCCTCCCATCCCAACAGTGTCTGC
TGTTCAATTCTCTCCTCCATAGCTCTGGCAAGGCAGGGACAACAGGGACTGCATGTTTTCATGACATGCC
GGCTGATCGTGGTGTCAAAACACAGCAGCAGAACATAGAGCCCATATATCAGTAGCAGCCCTGCTCCTTC
GTACCAGTAAATTCGGTTGTCAAATATTATG
